>Addgene plasmid #24735 | pDONR221-hSOX10-C1240T | addgene partial sequence | sequence record 30831 | 24735 with M13rev
AGCTGGATGGCAATAATGATTTTATTTTGACTGATAGTGACCTGTTCGTTGCAACAAATTGATAAGCAAT
GCTTTCTTATAATGCCAACTTTGTACAAGAAAGCTGGGTTTTAGGGCCGGGACAGTGTCGTATATACTGG
CTGCTCCCAGTGTGTGGGGCTGTGGGACTGGGGCCCTGAGGGGCTGGGGTCAGAGATGGCCGTGTAGAGG
GGCCGCTGCGAGGGCCCCATATAGGAGAAGGCCGAGTAGAGGCCAGAGGCCTGGCCCGAGTAGCCATAAT
AGGGTCCTGAGGGCTGATGGTCAGAGTAGTCAAACTGGGGGCGGGAGATGGAGGGGAAGGCTGAGCCATA
GTGGGGCAGGCTGAGGGAGGTGTAGGCGATCTGTGAGGTGGATGGCTGGTCGGTGTAGTGTGGGGGCCCC
TGGGGCCCCGCGGTCTCTGTCTTCACCTGGGCTTTGGCATCCACACCAGGTGGTGAGACCGTGGGCAGAG
CCACGCCTGGTGGCTTGGAGATCCAGGCGGAGTGTCCACTGGCCACGGCCAGGGCACTGCCCAGCCCATA
GCCGGCTGCTGAGTAGCTGCTCACATGGCCTGGGTGCCCATTGGGCGGCAGGTACTGGTCCAACTCA
