[The description below was written by a language model from this plasmid's Addgene catalogue record.]
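Description:
pDONR221-hSOX10-C1240T is a Gateway entry-type clone built on the Invitrogen pDONR221 donor vector backbone, carrying a mutant human SOX10 coding sequence. It is a high-copy bacterial plasmid selected with kanamycin. The record gives a backbone size of about 2.5 kb without insert and an insert of about 1.4 kb. No feature table is supplied, so the origin of replication and other backbone elements are not itemised.

The insert is the human SRY-box 10 (SOX10) cDNA, referenced to a GenBank cDNA record, with a single C-to-T substitution at nucleotide 1240 that changes histidine 414 to tyrosine (H414Y). SOX10 is a transcription factor of the SOX family. The associated publication concerns mutations in the MITF pathway in melanoma, which suggests that this variant was cloned for study in that context, although the record does not describe its functional consequence.

The insert was introduced by Gateway recombination. The record lists the flanking sites as attP1 and attP2 and marks them as not destroyed, although a BP reaction into a pDONR vector normally leaves attL sites flanking the insert. M13 forward and reverse primer sites lie outside the cassette for sequence verification. No promoter, tag or reporter is recorded. The plasmid appears to be a shuttle or storage clone rather than an expression construct, and its typical use is to transfer the mutant SOX10 open reading frame by recombination into Gateway destination vectors for expression in a chosen system.
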