Addgene plasmid #24735: pDONR221-hSOX10-C1240T
Depositing lab: William Pavan. Depositing organization: National Human Genome Research Institute (NHGRI). Publication: Frequent mutations in the MITF pathway in melanoma. Cronin JC, Wunderlich J, Loftus SK, Prickett TD, Wei X, Ridd K, Vemula S, Burrell AS, Agrawal NS, Lin JC, Banister CE, Buckhaults P, Rosenberg SA, Bastian BC, Pavan WJ, Samuels Y. Pigment Cell Melanoma Res. 2009 Aug . 22(4):435-44. 10.1111/j.1755-148X.2009.00578.x PubMed 19422606.
Backbone
  Vector backbone: pDONR221
  Backbone manufacturer: Invitrogen
  Backbone size w/o insert (bp): 2545
  Vector type: Gateway Donor Vector
Growth in bacteria
  Bacterial resistance: Kanamycin, 50 μg/mL
  Growth temperature: 37°C
  Growth strain: DH5alpha
  Copy number: High Copy
Gene/Insert
  Gene/Insert name: (sex determining region Y)-box 10 (alt names: Sox10; SRY-box10; Dom)
  Species: H. sapiens (human)
  Insert size (bp): 1403
  Mutation: C replaced with T at position 1240 resulting in H414Y.
  GenBank ID: BC002824
  Entrez Gene: SOX10 (a.k.a. DOM, PCWH, SOX-10, WS2E, WS4, WS4C)
  Cloning method: Gateway Cloning; 5′ cloning site none/attP1 (not destroyed); 3′ cloning site none/attP2 (not destroyed)
  Sequencing primers: 5′ M13F; 3′ M13R
Terms and licenses: Academic/Nonprofit Terms; Industry Terms: Not Available to Industry
How to cite: pDONR221-hSOX10-C1240T was a gift from William Pavan (Addgene plasmid # 24735 ; http://n2t.net/addgene:24735 ; RRID:Addgene_24735)
